>Addgene plasmid #203507 | pAG426GAL-LV_3CL | addgene full sequence | sequence record 403576 | Addgene Partial NGS Result
TTGAGATCCTTTTTTTCTGCGCGTAATCTGCTGCTTGCAAACAAAAAAACCACCGCTACCAGCGGTGGTT
TGTTTGCCGGATCAAGAGCTACCAACTCTTTTTCCGAAGGTAACTGGCTTCAGCAGAGCGCAGATACCAA
ATACTGTTCTTCTAGTGTAGCCGTAGTTAGGCCACCACTTCAAGAACTCTGTAGCACCGCCTACATACCT
CGCTCTGCTAATCCTGTTACCAGTGGCTGCTGCCAGTGGCGATAAGTCGTGTCTTACCGGGTTGGACTCA
AGACGATAGTTACCGGATAAGGCGCAGCGGTCGGGCTGAACGGGGGGTTCGTGCACACAGCCCAGCTTGG
AGCGAACGACCTACACCGAACTGAGATACCTACAGCGTGAGCTATGAGAAAGCGCCACGCTTCCCGAAGG
GAGAAAGGCGGACAGGTATCCGGTAAGCGGCAGGGTCGGAACAGGAGAGCGCACGAGGGAGCTTCCAGGG
GGAAACGCCTGGTATCTTTATAGTCCTGTCGGGTTTCGCCACCTCTGACTTGAGCGTCGATTTTTGTGAT
GCTCGTCAGGGGGGCGGAGCCTATGGAAAAACGCCAGCAACGCGGCCTTTTTACGGTTCCTGGCCTTTTG
CTGGCCTTTTGCTCACATGTTCTTTCCTGCGTTATCCCCTGATTCTGTGGATAACCGTATTACCGCCTTT
GAGTGAGCTGATACCGCTCGCCGCAGCCGAACGACCGAGCGCAGCGAGTCAGTGAGCGAGGAAGCGGAAG
AGCGCCCAATACGCAAACCGCCTCTCCCCGCGCGTTGGCCGATTCATTAATGCAGCTGGCACGACAGGTT
TCCCGACTGGAAAGCGGGCAGTGAGCGCAACGCAATTAATGTGAGTTAGCTCACTCATTAGGCACCCCAG
GCTTTACACTTTATGCTTCCGGCTCGTATGTTGTGTGGAATTGTGAGCGGATAACAATTTCACACAGGAA
ACAGCTATGACCATGATTACGCCAAGCGCGCAATTAACCCTCACTAAAGGGAACAAAAGCTGGAGCTCTA
GTACGGATTAGAAGCCGCCGAGCGGGTGACAGCCCTCCGAAGGAAGACTCTCCTCCGTGCGTCCTCGTCT
TCACCGGTCGCGTTCCTGAAACGCAGATGTGCCTCGCGCCGCACTGCTCCGAACAATAAAGATTCTACAA
TACTAGCTTTTATGGTTATGAAGAGGAAAAATTGGCAGTAACCTGGCCCCACAAACCTTCAAATGAACGA
ATCAAATTAACAACCATAGGATGATAATGCGATTAGTTTTTTAGCCTTATTTCTGGGGTAATTAATCAGC
GAAGCGATGATTTTTGATCTATTAACAGATATATAAATGCAAAAACTGCATAACCACTTTAACTAATACT
TTCAACATTTTCGGTTTGTATTACTTCTTATTCAAATGTAATAAAAGTATCAACAAAAAATTGTTAATAT
ACCTCTATACTTTAACGTCAAGGAGAAAAAACCCCGGATTCTAGAACTAGTGGATCCCCCATCACAAGTT
TGTACAAAAAAGCAGGCTACAAAATGGCCCCACCAAGCATCTGGTCGAGGATAGTCAACTTTGGTTCAGG
TTGGGGCTTTTGGGTTTCTCCCAGCCTGTTCATAACATCAACTCATGTCATACCCCAGGGCGCACAAGAG
TTCTTCGGGGTCCCCGTCAAGCAAATTCAGATACACAAATCGGGCGAATTCTGCCGCTTGAGGTTCCCAA
AACCAATCAGAACTGATGTGACGGGCATGATCTTAGAAGAAGGTGCGCCCGAAGGCACTGTAGTCACACT
ACTCATCAAGAGGTCAACTGGAGAGCTTATGCCTTTAGCAGCCAGAATGGGAACCCATGCAACCATGAAA
ATCCAAGGGCGTACTGTTGGAGGCCAAATGGGCATGCTTTTGACAGGGTCCAACGCCAAAAGTATGGATC
TAGGCACTACACCAGGTGACTGTGGCTGTCCCTACATCTACAAGAGAGAAAATGACTACGTGGTTATTGG
GGTCCACACGGCTGCCGCTCGCGGTGGAAACACTGTCATATGTGCCACCCAGGGGAGTGAGGGAGAGGCC
ACACTTGAATAAAACCCAGCTTTCTTGTACAAAGTGGTGATGGGCTGCAGGAATTCGATATCAAGCTTAT
CGATACCGTCGACCTCGAGTCATGTAATTAGTTATGTCACGCTTACATTCACGCCCTCCCCCCACATCCG
CTCTAACCGAAAAGGAAGGAGTTAGACAACCTGAAGTCTAGGTCCCTATTTATTTTTTTATAGTTATGTT
AGTATTAAGAACGTTATTTATATTTCAAATTTTTCTTTTTTTTCTGTACAGACGCGTGTACGCATGTAAC
ATTATACTGAAAACCTTGCTTGAGAAGGTTTTGGGACGCTCGAAGGCTTTAATTTGCGGCCGGTACCCAA
TTCGCCCTATAGTGAGTCGTATTACGCGCGCTCACTGGCCGTCGTTTTACAACGTCGTGACTGGGAAAAC
CCTGGCGTTACCCAACTTAATCGCCTTGCAGCACATCCCCCTTTCGCCAGCTGGCGTAATAGCGAAGAGG
CCCGCACCGATCGCCCTTCCCAACAGTTGCGCAGCCTGAATGGCGAATGG
[124 nt withheld, positions 2641-2764]
C
[91 nt withheld, positions 2766-2856]
A
[49 nt withheld, positions 2858-2906]
CCTTTGACGTTGGAGTCCACGTTCTTT
[37 nt withheld, positions 2934-2970]
ACCCTATCTCGGTCTATTCTTTTGATTTATAAGGGATTTTGCCGATTTCGGCCTATTGGTTAAAAAATGA
GCTGATTTAACAAAAATTTAACGCGAATTTTAACAAAATATTAACGCTTACAATTTCCTGATGCGGTATT
TTCTCCTTACGCATCTGTGCGGTATTTCACACCGCATAGGGTAATAACTGATATAATTAAATTGAAGCTC
TAATTTGTGAGTTTAGTATACATGCATTTACTTATAATACAGTTTTTTAGTTTTGCTGGCCGCATCTTCT
CAAATATGCTTCCCAGCCTGCTTTTCTGTAACGTTCACCCTCTACCTTAGCATCCCTTCCCTTTGCAAAT
AGTCCTCTTCCAACAATAATAATGTCAGATCCTGTAGAGACCACATCATCCACGGTTCTATACTGTTGAC
CCAATGCGTCTCCCTTGTCATCTAAACCCACACCGGGTGTCATAATCAACCAATCGTAACCTTCATCTCT
TCCACCCATGTCTCTTTGAGCAATAAAGCCGATAACAAAATCTTTGTCGCTCTTCGCAATGTCAACAGTA
CCCTTAGTATATTCTCCAGTAGATAGGGAGCCCTTGCATGACAATTCTGCTAACATCAAAAGGCCTCTAG
GTTCCTTTGTTACTTCTTCTGCCGCCTGCTTCAAACCGCTAACAATACCTGGGCCCACCACACCGTGTGC
ATTCGTAATGTCTGCCCATTCTGCTATTCTGTATACACCCGCAGAGTACTGCAATTTGACTGTATTACCA
ATGTCAGCAAATTTTCTGTCTTCGAAGAGTAAAAAATTGTACTTGGCGGATAATGCCTTTAGCGGCTTAA
CTGTGCCCTCCATGGAAAAATCAGTCAAGATATCCACATGTGTTTTTAGTAAACAAATTTTGGGACCTAA
TGCTTCAACTAACTCCAGTAATTCCTTGGTGGTACGAACATCCAATGAAGCACACAAGTTTGTTTGCTTT
TCGTGCATGATATTAAATAGCTTGGCAGCAACAGGACTAGGATGAGTAGCAGCACGTTCCTTATATGTAG
CTTTCGACATGATTTATCTTCGTTTCCTGCAGGTTTTTGTTCTGTGCAGTTGGGTTAAGAATACTGGGCA
ATTTCATGTTTCTTCAACACTACATATGCGTATATATACCAATCTAAGTCTGTGCTCCTTCCTTCGTTCT
TCCTTCTGTTCGGAGATTACCGAATCAAAAAAATTTCAAGGAAACCGAAATCAAAAAAAAGAATAAAAAA
AAAATGATGAATTGAAAAGGTGGTATGGTGCACTCTCAGTACAATCTGCTCTGATGCCGCATAGTTAAGC
CAGCCCCGACACCCGCCAACACCCGCTGACGCGCCCTGACGGGCTTGTCTGCTCCCGGCATCCGCTTACA
GACAAGCTGTGACCGTCTCCGGGAGCTGCATGTGTCAGAGGTTTTCACCGTCATCACCGAAACGCGCGAG
ACGAAAGGGCCTCGTGATACGCCTATTTTTATAGGTTAATGTCATGATAATAATGGTTTCTTAGTATGAT
CCAATATCAAAGGAAATGATAGCATTGAAGGATGAGACTAATCCAATTGAGGAGTGGCAGCATATAGAAC
AGCTAAAGGGTAGTGCTGAAGGAAGCATACGATACCCCGCATGGAATGGGATAATATCACAGGAGGTACT
AGACTACCTTTCATCCTACATAAATAGACGCATATAAGTACGCATTTAAGCATAAACACGCACTATGCCG
TTCTTCTCATGTATATATATATACAGGCAACACGCAGATATAGGTGCGACGTGAACAGTGAGCTGTATGT
GCGCAGCTCGCGTTGCATTTTCGGAAGCGCTCGTTTTCGGAAACGCTTTGAAGTTCCTATTCCGAAGTTC
CTATTCTCTAGAAAGTATAGGAACTTCAGAGCGCTTTTGAAAACCAAAAGCGCTCTGAAGACGCACTTTC
AAAAAACCAAAAACGCACCGGACTGTAACGAGCTACTAAAATATTGCGAATACCGCTTCCACAAACATTG
CTCAAAAGTATCTCTTTGCTATATATCTCTGTGCTATATCCCTATATAACCTACCCATCCACCTTTCGCT
CCTTGAACTTGCATCTAAACTCGACCTCTACATTTTTTATGTTTATCTCTAGTATTACTCTTTAGACAAA
AAAATTGTAGTAAGAACTATTCATAGAGTGAATCGAAAACAATACGAAAATGTAAACATTTCCTATACGT
AGTATATAGAGACAAAATAGAAGAAACCGTTCATAATTTTCTGACCAATGAAGAATCATCAACGCTATCA
CTTTCTGTTCACAAAGTATGCGCAATCCACATCGGTATAGAATATAATCGGGGATGCCTTTATCTTGAAA
AAATGCACCCGCAGCTTCGCTAGTAATCAGTAAACGCGGGAAGTGGAGTCAGGCTTTTTTTATGGAAGAG
AAAATAGACACCAAAGTAGCCTTCTTCTAACCTTAACGGACCTACAGTGCAAAAAGTTATCAAGAGACTG
CATTATAGAGCGCACAAAGGAGAAAAAAAGTAATCTAAGATGCTTTGTTAGAAAAATAGCGCTCTCGGGA
TGCATTTTTGTAGAACAAAAAAGAAGTATAGATTCTTTGTTGGTAAAATAGCGCTCTCGCGTTGCATTTC
TGTTCTGTAAAAATGCAGCTCAGATTCTTTGTTTGAAAAATTAGCGCTCTCGCGTTGCATTTTTGTTTTA
CAAAAATGAAGCACAGATTCTTCGTTGGTAAAATAGCGCTTTCGCGTTGCATTTCTGTTCTGTAAAAATG
CAGCTCAGATTCTTTGTTTGAAAAATTAGCGCTCTCGCGTTGCATTTTTGTTCTACAAAATGAAGCACAG
ATGCTTCGTTCAGGTGGCACTTTTCGGGGAAATGTGCGCGGAACCCCTATTTGTTTATTTTTCTAAATAC
ATTCAAATATGTATCCGCTCATGAGACAATAACCCTGATAAATGCTTCAATAATATTGAAAAAGGAAGAG
TATGAGTATTCAACATTTCCGTGTCGCCCTTATTCCCTTTTTTGCGGCATTTTGCCTTCCTGTTTTTGCT
CACCCAGAAACGCTGGTGAAAGTAAAAGATGCTGAAGATCAGTTGGGTGCACGAGTGGGTTACATCGAAC
TGGATCTCAACAGCGGTAAGATCCTTGAGAGTTTTCGCCCCGAAGAACGTTTTCCAATGATGAGCACTTT
TAAAGTTCTGCTATGTGGCGCGGTATTATCCCGTATTGACGCCGGGCAAGAGCAACTCGGTCGCCGCATA
CACTATTCTCAGAATGACTTGGTTGAGTACTCACCAGTCACAGAAAAGCATCTTACGGATGGCATGACAG
TAAGAGAATTATGCAGTGCTGCCATAACCATGAGTGATAACACTGCGGCCAACTTACTTCTGACAACGAT
CGGAGGACCGAAGGAGCTAACCGCTTTTTTGCACAACATGGGGGATCATGTAACTCGCCTTGATCGTTGG
GAACCGGAGCTGAATGAAGCCATACCAAACGACGAGCGTGACACCACGATGCCTGTAGCAATGGCAACAA
CGTTGCGCAAACTATTAACTGGCGAACTACTTACTCTAGCTTCCCGGCAACAATTAATAGACTGGATGGA
GGCGGATAAAGTTGCAGGACCACTTCTGCGCTCGGCCCTTCCGGCTGGCTGGTTTATTGCTGATAAATCT
GGAGCCGGTGAGCGTGGGTCTCGCGGTATCATTGCAGCACTGGGGCCAGATGGTAAGCCCTCCCGTATCG
TAGTTATCTACACGACGGGGAGTCAGGCAACTATGGATGAACGAAATAGACAGATCGCTGAGATAGGTGC
CTCACTGATTAAGCATTGGTAACTGTCAGACCAAGTTTACTCATATATACTTTAGATTGATTTAAAACTT
CATTTTTAATTTAAAAGGATCTAGGTGAAGATCCTTTTTGATAATCTCATGACCAAAATCCCTTAACGTG
AGTTTTCGTTCCACTGAGCGTCAGACCCCGTAGAAAAGATCAAAGGATCTTC
Features (pLannotate 1.2.2; 24 found; start..end, strand, type, name):
      1..589     +  rep_origin     ori: high-copy-number ColE1/pMB1/pBR322/pUC origin of replication
    772..864     +  CDS            lacI (fragment): lac repressor; lacI; The lac repressor binds to the lac operator to inhibit transcription in E. coli. This inhibition can be relieved by adding lactose or isopropyl-β-D-thiogalactopyranoside (IPTG).
    877..898     +  protein_bind   CAP binding site: CAP binding activates transcription in the presence of cAMP. E. coli catabolite activator protein
    913..943     +  promoter       lac promoter: promoter for the E. coli lac operon
    951..967     +  protein_bind   lac operator: The lac repressor binds to the lac operator to inhibit transcription in E. coli. This inhibition can be relieved by adding lactose or isopropyl-β-D-thiogalactopyranoside (IPTG). lac repressor encoded by lacI
   1012..1030    +  promoter       T3 promoter: promoter for bacteriophage T3 RNA polymerase
   1054..1495    +  promoter       GAL1 promoter: S. cerevisiae GAL1; inducible promoter, regulated by Gal4
   1510..1530    +  misc_feature   MCS (fragment): pBluescript multiple cloning site
   1534..1558    +  protein_bind   attB1: mutant version of attB; recombination site for the Gateway® BP reaction BP Clonase™
   1567..2109    +  CDS            POLG_SOUV3 (fragment): Experimental evidence at protein level: Swiss-Prot protein existence level 1. RNA-directed RNA polymerase replicates genomic and antigenomic RNA by recognizing replications specific signals. Transcribes also a subgenomic mRNA by initiating RNA synthesis internally on antigenomic RNA. This sgRNA codes for structural proteins. Catalyzes the covalent attachment VPg with viral RNAs (By similarity). From Southampton virus (strain GI/Human/United Kingdom/Southampton/1991) (SHV) (Hu/NV/SHV/1991/UK).
   2114..2138    -  protein_bind   attB2: mutant version of attB; recombination site for the Gateway® BP reaction BP Clonase™
   2142..2189    +  misc_feature   MCS (fragment): pBluescript multiple cloning site
   2190..2437    +  terminator     CYC1 terminator: S. cerevisiae CYC1; transcription terminator for CYC1
   2456..2474    -  promoter       T7 promoter: promoter for bacteriophage T7 RNA polymerase
   2482..2637    +  CDS            lacZα (fragment): LacZα fragment of β-galactosidase; lacZ fragment
   2641..3069    +  rep_origin     f1 ori (sequence partly withheld): f1 bacteriophage origin of replication; arrow indicates direction of (+) strand synthesis
   3097..3148    -  misc_feature   bom (fragment): basis of mobility region from pBR322
   3227..4030    -  CDS            URA3: orotidine-5'-phosphate decarboxylase, required for uracil biosynthesis; S. cerevisiae URA3; yeast auxotrophic marker, counterselectable with 5-fluoroorotic acid (5-FOA)
   4031..4246    -  promoter       URA3 promoter: S. cerevisiae URA3
   4254..4303    -  misc_feature   bom (fragment): basis of mobility region from pBR322
   4405..4440    -  CDS            rop (fragment): Rop protein, which maintains plasmids at low copy number; rop
   4508..5850    +  rep_origin     2μ ori: yeast 2μ plasmid origin of replication
   5877..5981    +  promoter       AmpR promoter: bla
   5982..6842    +  CDS            AmpR: β-lactamase; bla; confers resistance to ampicillin, carbenicillin, and related antibiotics
