[The description below was written by a language model from this plasmid's Addgene catalogue record and pLannotate feature annotations shown in this document.]
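Description:
pAG426GAL-LV_3CL is a yeast expression plasmid built on the Gateway-compatible pAG426GAL-ccdB destination backbone, in which the ccdB cassette has been replaced by recombination with an insert encoding the 3C-like (3CL) protease of Lordsdale virus. It is a shuttle vector. In E. coli it replicates from a high-copy ColE1/pUC-type origin and is selected with ampicillin through the β-lactamase gene. In Saccharomyces cerevisiae it is maintained as an episome by the 2μ origin and selected by uracil prototrophy through URA3 with its native promoter, a marker that can also be counterselected with 5-FOA. An f1 origin and remnants of the pBluescript lineage (lac promoter/operator, lacZα fragment, T3 and T7 promoters, MCS fragments) are also annotated.

The expression cassette consists of the GAL1 promoter, an attB1 site, a protease coding region of roughly 540 bp, an attB2 site and the CYC1 terminator. GAL1 is regulated by Gal4, so transcription of the protease is induced by galactose, which helps when the expressed protein may affect host cells. The automated annotation labels the insert as a fragment of the Southampton virus genome polyprotein. This reflects homology to a related norovirus polyprotein rather than a conflict with the catalogue entry, which names Lordsdale virus as the source. No epitope tags or reporters are annotated.

The associated publication describes a multiplexed method for rapidly identifying viral protease inhibitors, and this plasmid supplies inducible expression of one such protease in yeast. The sequence record is labelled a partial NGS result, although the annotated features cover all the expected functional elements.
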