Addgene plasmid #203507: pAG426GAL-LV_3CL
Purpose: Expresses LV 3CL protease from a GAL promoter with a URA3 marker
Depositing lab: Alejandro Chavez. Depositing organization: University of California, San Diego (UCSD). Publication: A multiplex method for rapidly identifying viral protease inhibitors. Hong SJ, Resnick SJ, Iketani S, Cha JW, Albert BA, Fazekas CT, Chang CW, Liu H, Dagan S, Abagyan MR, Fajtova P, Culbertson B, Brace B, Reddem ER, Forouhar F, Glickman JF, Balkovec JM, Stockwell BR, Shapiro L, O'Donoghue AJ, Sabo Y, Freundlich JS, Ho DD, Chavez A. Mol Syst Biol. 2025 Feb;21(2):158-172. doi: 10.1038/s44320-024-00082-1. Epub 2025 Jan 6. PubMed 39762652.
Backbone
  Vector backbone: pAG426GAL-ccdB
  Vector type: Yeast Expression
  Selectable markers: URA3
Growth in bacteria
  Bacterial resistance: Ampicillin, 100 μg/mL
  Growth temperature: 37°C
  Growth strain: DH5alpha
  Copy number: Unknown
Gene/Insert
  Gene/Insert name: LV 3CL protease (alt name: Lordsdale Virus 3CL protease)
  Promoter: GAL1
  Cloning method: Gateway Cloning
  Sequencing primers: 5′ TCAAATGTAATAAAAGTATCAACAAAA
Terms and licenses: Academic/Nonprofit Terms; Industry Terms: Not Available to Industry
How to cite: pAG426GAL-LV_3CL was a gift from Alejandro Chavez (Addgene plasmid # 203507 ; http://n2t.net/addgene:203507 ; RRID:Addgene_203507)
